Addgene plasmid #207372: B-HeFSpCas9-A1060R
Purpose: Expression plasmid for human codon-optimized increased-fidelity (i.e. high-fidelity) SpCas9 variant
Depositing lab: Ervin Welker. Depositing organization: HUN-REN Research Centre for Natural Sciences. Publication: A cleavage rule for selection of increased-fidelity SpCas9 variants with high efficiency and no detectable off-targets. Kulcsar PI, Talas A, Ligeti Z, Toth E, Rakvacs Z, Bartos Z, Krausz SL, Welker A, Vegi VL, Huszar K, Welker E. Nat Commun. 2023 Sep 16;14(1):5746. doi: 10.1038/s41467-023-41393-5. PubMed 37717069.
Backbone
  Vector backbone: pX330-like (without U6-sgRNA coding sequence)
  Vector type: Mammalian Expression, CRISPR
Growth in bacteria
  Bacterial resistance: Ampicillin, 100 μg/mL
  Growth temperature: 37°C
  Growth strain: DH5alpha
  Copy number: High Copy
Gene/Insert
  Gene/Insert name: B-HeFSpCas9-A1060R
  Species: S. pyogenes
  Insert size (bp): 4251
  Mutation: N497A, R661A, Q695A, K848A, Q926A, K1003A, amino acids 1005-1013 replaced with two glycine
  Promoter: CBh
  Tag / fusion protein: 3xFLAG (N terminal on insert)
  Cloning method: Gibson Cloning
Terms and licenses: Academic/Nonprofit Terms; Industry Terms: Not Available to Industry
Depositor comments: Please visit https://doi.org/10.1101/2022.08.16.504097 for bioRxiv preprint
How to cite: B-HeFSpCas9-A1060R was a gift from Ervin Welker (Addgene plasmid # 207372 ; http://n2t.net/addgene:207372 ; RRID:Addgene_207372)
