[The description below was written by a language model from this plasmid's Addgene catalogue record and pLannotate feature annotations shown in this document.]
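Description:
B-HeFSpCas9-A1060R is a mammalian expression plasmid encoding a human codon-optimized, increased-fidelity variant of Streptococcus pyogenes Cas9. It is built on a pX330-like backbone from which the U6-sgRNA cassette has been removed, so it supplies only the nuclease, and a guide RNA must be provided from a separate construct. In bacteria the 8,055-nt plasmid is maintained through a high-copy ColE1/pUC-type origin and selected with ampicillin via the β-lactamase gene. An f1 phage origin and a single annotated AAV2 inverted terminal repeat, both carried over from the parental backbone, are also present.

The nuclease is driven by the CBh promoter, annotated as its three components: a CMV enhancer, the chicken β-actin promoter and a hybrid CBA/MVM intron. The Cas9 open reading frame carries an N-terminal 3xFLAG tag according to the catalogue entry, although the feature table does not annotate it. A C-terminal bipartite nucleoplasmin nuclear localization signal and a bGH polyadenylation signal follow the coding sequence. The recorded substitutions are N497A, R661A, Q695A, K848A, Q926A and K1003A, together with replacement of residues 1005–1013 by two glycines. These combine changes known from earlier high-fidelity and enhanced-specificity Cas9 variants. The automated annotation reflects this by splitting the coding sequence into an eSpCas9(1.1)-like fragment and a C-terminal Cas9 fragment around the replaced segment. The name suggests that position 1060 is arginine rather than the alanine of eSpCas9(1.1), but the mutation field does not state this.

The plasmid is intended for genome editing in mammalian cells where off-target cleavage needs to be kept low. It belongs to a set of variants used to match nuclease fidelity to individual target sites.
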