Features (pLannotate 1.2.2; 15 found; start..end, strand, type, name):
     12..297     +  enhancer       CMV enhancer: human cytomegalovirus immediate early enhancer; contains an 18-bp deletion relative to the standard CMV enhancer
    299..576     +  promoter       chicken β-actin promoter: No description available
    577..804     +  intron         hybrid intron: hybrid between chicken β-actin (CBA) and minute virus of mice (MMV) introns (Gray et al., 2011)
    942..3951    +  CDS            eSpCas9(1.1) (fragment): Cas9 endonuclease from the Streptococcus pyogenes Type II CRISPR/Cas system, mutated to improve targeting specificity (Slaymaker et al., 2016) carries the mutations K848A, K1003A, and R1060A
   3956..5021    +  CDS            Cas9(C) (fragment): C-terminal portion of Streptococcus pyogenes Cas9 (Zetsche et al., 2015)
   5022..5069    +  CDS            nucleoplasmin NLS: bipartite nuclear localization signal from nucleoplasmin
   5103..5214    +  polyA_signal   bGH poly(A) signal: bovine growth hormone polyadenylation signal
   5319..5459    +  repeat_region  AAV2 ITR: inverted terminal repeat of adeno-associated virus serotype 2 inverted
   5464..5515    -  misc_feature   bom (fragment): basis of mobility region from pBR322
   5534..5989    +  rep_origin     f1 ori (sequence partly withheld): f1 bacteriophage origin of replication; arrow indicates direction of (+) strand synthesis
   5990..6039    -  misc_feature   bom (fragment): basis of mobility region from pBR322
   6141..6176    -  CDS            rop (fragment): Rop protein, which maintains plasmids at low copy number; rop
   6271..6375    +  promoter       AmpR promoter: bla
   6376..7236    +  CDS            AmpR: β-lactamase; bla; confers resistance to ampicillin, carbenicillin, and related antibiotics
   7407..7995    +  rep_origin     ori: high-copy-number ColE1/pMB1/pBR322/pUC origin of replication
>Addgene plasmid #207372 | B-HeFSpCas9-A1060R | addgene full sequence | sequence record 408921 | Addgene NGS Result
CTAGAGGTACCCGTTACATAACTTACGGTAAATGGCCCGCCTGGCTGACCGCCCAACGACCCCCGCCCAT
TGACGTCAATAGTAACGCCAATAGGGACTTTCCATTGACGTCAATGGGTGGAGTATTTACGGTAAACTGC
CCACTTGGCAGTACATCAAGTGTATCATATGCCAAGTACGCCCCCTATTGACGTCAATGACGGTAAATGG
CCCGCCTGGCATTGTGCCCAGTACATGACCTTATGGGACTTTCCTACTTGGCAGTACATCTACGTATTAG
TCATCGCTATTACCATGGTCGAGGTGAGCCCCACGTTCTGCTTCACTCTCCCCATCTCCCCCCCCTCCCC
ACCCCCAATTTTGTATTTATTTATTTTTTAATTATTTTGTGCAGCGATGGGGGCGGGGGGGGGGGGGGGG
CGCGCGCCRGGSGGGGCGGGGCGGGGCGAGGGGCGGGGCGGGGCGAGGCGGAGAGGTGCGGCGGCAGCCA
ATCAGAGCGGCGCGCTCCGAAAGTTTCCTTTTATGGCGAGGCGGCGGCGGCGGCGGCCCTATAAAAAGCG
AAGCGCGCGGCGGGCGGGAGTCGCTGCGCGCTGCCTTCGCCCCGTGCCCCGCTCCGCCGCCGCCTCGCGC
CGCCCGCCCCGGCTCTGACTGACCGCGTTACTCCCACAGGTGAGCGGGCGGGACGGCCCTTCTCCTCCGG
GCTGTAATTAGCTGAGCAAGAGGTAAGGGTTTAAGGGATGGTTGGTTGGTGGGGTATTAATGTTTAATTA
CCTGGAGCACCTGCCTGAAATCACTTTTTTTCAGGTTGGACCGGTGCCACCATGGACTATAAGGACCACG
ACGGAGACTACAAGGATCATGATATTGATTACAAAGACGATGACGATAAGATGGCCCCAAAGAAGAAGCG
GAAGGTCGGTATCCACGGAGTCCCAGCAGCCGACAAGAAGTACAGCATCGGCCTGGACATCGGCACCAAC
TCTGTGGGCTGGGCCGTGATCACCGACGAGTACAAGGTGCCCAGCAAGAAATTCAAGGTGCTGGGCAACA
CCGACCGGCACAGCATCAAGAAGAACCTGATCGGAGCCCTGCTGTTCGACAGCGGCGAAACAGCCGAGGC
CACCCGGCTGAAGAGAACCGCCAGAAGAAGATACACCAGACGGAAGAACCGGATCTGCTATCTGCAAGAG
ATCTTCAGCAACGAGATGGCCAAGGTGGACGACAGCTTCTTCCACAGACTGGAAGAGTCCTTCCTGGTGG
AAGAGGATAAGAAGCACGAGCGGCACCCCATCTTCGGCAACATCGTGGACGAGGTGGCCTACCACGAGAA
GTACCCCACCATCTACCACCTGAGAAAGAAACTGGTGGACAGCACCGACAAGGCCGACCTGCGGCTGATC
TATCTGGCCCTGGCCCACATGATCAAGTTCCGGGGCCACTTCCTGATCGAGGGCGACCTGAACCCCGACA
ACAGCGACGTGGACAAGCTGTTCATCCAGCTGGTGCAGACCTACAACCAGCTGTTCGAGGAAAACCCCAT
CAACGCCAGCGGCGTGGACGCCAAGGCCATCCTGTCTGCCAGACTGAGCAAGAGCAGACGGCTGGAAAAT
CTGATCGCCCAGCTGCCCGGCGAGAAGAAGAATGGCCTGTTCGGAAACCTGATTGCCCTGAGCCTGGGCC
TGACCCCCAACTTCAAGAGCAACTTCGACCTGGCCGAGGATGCCAAACTGCAGCTGAGCAAGGACACCTA
CGACGACGACCTGGACAACCTGCTGGCCCAGATCGGCGACCAGTACGCCGACCTGTTTCTGGCCGCCAAG
AACCTGTCCGACGCCATCCTGCTGAGCGACATCCTGAGAGTGAACACCGAGATCACCAAGGCCCCCCTGA
GCGCCTCTATGATCAAGAGATACGACGAGCACCACCAGGACCTGACCCTGCTGAAAGCTCTCGTGCGGCA
GCAGCTGCCTGAGAAGTACAAAGAGATTTTCTTCGACCAGAGCAAGAACGGCTACGCCGGCTACATTGAC
GGCGGAGCCAGCCAGGAAGAGTTCTACAAGTTCATCAAGCCCATCCTGGAAAAGATGGACGGCACCGAGG
AACTGCTCGTGAAGCTGAACAGAGAGGACCTGCTGCGGAAGCAGCGGACCTTCGACAACGGCAGCATCCC
CCACCAGATCCACCTGGGAGAGCTGCACGCCATTCTGCGGCGGCAGGAAGATTTTTACCCATTCCTGAAG
GACAACCGGGAAAAGATCGAGAAGATCCTGACCTTCCGCATCCCCTACTACGTGGGCCCTCTGGCCAGGG
GAAACAGCAGATTCGCCTGGATGACCAGAAAGAGCGAGGAAACCATCACCCCCTGGAACTTCGAGGAAGT
GGTGGACAAGGGCGCTTCCGCCCAGAGCTTCATCGAGCGGATGACCGCCTTCGATAAGAACCTGCCCAAC
GAGAAGGTGCTGCCCAAGCACAGCCTGCTGTACGAGTACTTCACCGTGTATAACGAGCTGACCAAAGTGA
AATACGTGACCGAGGGAATGAGAAAGCCCGCCTTCCTGAGCGGCGAGCAGAAAAAGGCCATCGTGGACCT
GCTGTTCAAGACCAACCGGAAAGTGACCGTGAAGCAGCTGAAAGAGGACTACTTCAAGAAAATCGAGTGC
TTCGACTCCGTGGAAATCTCCGGCGTGGAAGATCGGTTCAACGCCTCCCTGGGCACATACCACGATCTGC
TGAAAATTATCAAGGACAAGGACTTCCTGGACAATGAGGAAAACGAGGACATTCTGGAAGATATCGTGCT
GACCCTGACACTGTTTGAGGACAGAGAGATGATCGAGGAACGGCTGAAAACCTATGCCCACCTGTTCGAC
GACAAAGTGATGAAGCAGCTGAAGCGGCGGAGATACACCGGCTGGGGCGCGCTGAGCCGGAAGCTGATCA
ACGGCATCCGCGACAAGCAGTCCGGCAAGACAATCCTGGATTTCCTGAAGTCCGACGGCTTCGCCAACAG
AAACTTCATGGCGCTGATCCACGACGACAGCCTGACCTTTAAAGAGGACATCCAGAAAGCCCAGGTGTCC
GGCCAGGGCGATAGCCTGCACGAGCACATTGCCAATCTCGCCGGCAGCCCCGCCATTAAGAAGGGCATCC
TCCAGACAGTGAAGGTGGTGGACGAGCTGGTGAAAGTGATGGGCCGGCACAAGCCCGAGAACATCGTGAT
CGAAATGGCCAGAGAGAACCAGACCACCCAGAAGGGACAGAAGAACAGTCGCGAGAGAATGAAGCGGATC
GAAGAGGGCATCAAAGAGCTGGGCAGCCAGATCCTGAAAGAACACCCCGTGGAAAACACCCAGCTCCAGA
ACGAGAAGCTGTACCTGTACTACCTCCAGAATGGGCGGGATATGTACGTGGACCAGGAACTGGACATCAA
CCGGCTGTCCGACTACGATGTGGACCATATCGTGCCTCAGAGCTTTCTGGCGGACGACTCCATCGACAAC
AAGGTGCTGACCAGAAGCGACAAGAACCGGGGCAAGAGCGACAACGTGCCCTCCGAAGAGGTCGTGAAGA
AGATGAAGAACTACTGGCGGCAGCTGCTGAACGCCAAGCTGATTACCCAGAGAAAGTTCGACAATCTGAC
CAAGGCCGAGAGAGGCGGCCTGAGCGAACTGGATAAGGCCGGCTTCATCAAGAGACAGCTGGTGGAAACC
CGGGCGATCACAAAGCACGTGGCACAGATCCTGGACTCCCGGATGAACACTAAGTACGACGAGAATGACA
AGCTGATCCGGGAAGTGAAAGTGATCACCCTGAAGTCCAAGCTGGTGTCCGATTTCCGGAAGGATTTCCA
GTTTTACAAAGTGCGCGAGATCAACAACTACCACCACGCCCACGACGCGTACCTGAACGCCGTCGTGGGA
ACCGCCCTGATCAAAAAGTACCCTGCGCTGGGTGGCAAGGTGTACGATGTACGGAAGATGATCGCCAAGA
GCGAGCAGGAAATCGGCAAGGCTACCGCCAAGTACTTCTTCTACAGCAACATCATGAACTTTTTCAAGAC
CGAGATTACCCTGGCCAACGGCGAGATCCGGAAGCGGCCTCTGATCGAGACAAACGGCGAAACCGGGGAG
ATCGTGTGGGATAAGGGCCGGGATTTTGCCACCGTGCGGAAAGTGCTGAGCATGCCCCAAGTGAATATCG
TGAAAAAGACCGAGGTGCAGACAGGCGGCTTCAGCAAAGAGTCTATCCTGCCCAAGAGGAACAGCGATAA
GCTGATCGCCAGAAAGAAGGACTGGGACCCTAAGAAGTACGGCGGCTTCGACAGCCCCACCGTGGCCTAT
TCTGTGCTGGTGGTGGCCAAAGTGGAAAAGGGCAAGTCCAAGAAACTGAAGAGTGTGAAAGAGCTGCTGG
GGATCACCATCATGGAAAGAAGCAGCTTCGAGAAGAATCCCATCGACTTTCTGGAAGCCAAGGGCTACAA
AGAAGTGAAAAAGGACCTGATCATCAAGCTGCCTAAGTACTCCCTGTTCGAGCTGGAAAACGGCCGGAAG
AGAATGCTGGCCTCTGCCGGCGAACTGCAGAAGGGAAACGAACTGGCCCTGCCCTCCAAATATGTGAACT
TCCTGTACCTGGCCAGCCACTATGAGAAGCTGAAGGGCTCCCCCGAGGATAATGAGCAGAAACAGCTGTT
TGTGGAACAGCACAAGCACTACCTGGACGAGATCATCGAGCAGATCAGCGAGTTCTCCAAGAGAGTGATC
CTGGCCGACGCTAATCTGGACAAAGTGCTGTCCGCCTACAACAAGCACCGGGATAAGCCCATCAGAGAGC
AGGCCGAGAATATCATCCACCTGTTTACCCTGACCAATCTGGGAGCCCCTGCCGCCTTCAAGTACTTTGA
CACCACCATCGACCGGAAGAGGTACACCAGCACCAAAGAGGTGCTGGACGCCACCCTGATCCACCAGAGC
ATCACCGGCCTGTACGAGACACGGATCGACCTGTCTCAGCTGGGAGGCGACAAAAGGCCGGCGGCCACGA
AAAAGGCCGGCCAGGCAAAAAAGAAAAAGTAAGAATTCCTAGAGCTCGCTGATCAGCCTCGACTGTGCCT
TCTAGTTGCCAGCCATCTGTTGTTTGCCCCTCCCCCGTGCCTTCCTTGACCCTGGAAGGTGCCACTCCCA
CTGTCCTTTCCTAATAAAATGAGGAAATTGCATCGCATTGTCTGAGTAGGTGTCATTCTATTCTGGGGGG
TGGGGTGGGGCAGGACAGCAAGGGGGAGGATTGGGAAGAGAATAGCAGGCATGCTGGGGAGCGGCCGCAG
GAACCCCTAGTGATGGAGTTGGCCACTCCCTCTCTGCGCGCTCGCTCGCTCACTGAGGCCGGGCGACCAA
AGGTCGCCCGACGCCCGGGCTTTGCCCGGGCGGCCTCAGTGAGCGAGCGAGCGCGCAGCTGCCTGCAGGG
GCGCCTGATGCGGTATTTTCTCCTTACGCATCTGTGCGGTATTTCACACCGCATA
[95 nt withheld, positions 5516-5610]
T
[46 nt withheld, positions 5612-5657]
C
[141 nt withheld, positions 5659-5799]
CCTTTGACGTTGGAGTCCACGTTCTTT
[37 nt withheld, positions 5827-5863]
ACTCTATCTCGGGCTATTCTTTTGATTTATAAGGGATTTTGCCGATTTCGGTCTATTGGTTAAAAAATGA
GCTGATTTAACAAAAATTTAACGCGAATTTTAACAAAATATTAACGTTTACAATTTTATGGTGCACTCTC
AGTACAATCTGCTCTGATGCCGCATAGTTAAGCCAGCCCCGACACCCGCCAACACCCGCTGACGCGCCCT
GACGGGCTTGTCTGCTCCCGGCATCCGCTTACAGACAAGCTGTGACCGTCTCCGGGAGCTGCATGTGTCA
GAGGTTTTCACCGTCATCACCGAAACGCGCGAGACGAAAGGGCCTCGTGATACGCCTATTTTTATAGGTT
AATGTCATGATAATAATGGTTTCTTAGACGTCAGGTGGCACTTTTCGGGGAAATGTGCGCGGAACCCCTA
TTTGTTTATTTTTCTAAATACATTCAAATATGTATCCGCTCATGAGACAATAACCCTGATAAATGCTTCA
ATAATATTGAAAAAGGAAGAGTATGAGTATTCAACATTTCCGTGTCGCCCTTATTCCCTTTTTTGCGGCA
TTTTGCCTTCCTGTTTTTGCTCACCCAGAAACGCTGGTGAAAGTAAAAGATGCTGAAGATCAGTTGGGTG
CACGAGTGGGTTACATCGAACTGGATCTCAACAGCGGTAAGATCCTTGAGAGTTTTCGCCCCGAAGAACG
TTTTCCAATGATGAGCACTTTTAAAGTTCTGCTATGTGGCGCGGTATTATCCCGTATTGACGCCGGGCAA
GAGCAACTCGGTCGCCGCATACACTATTCTCAGAATGACTTGGTTGAGTACTCACCAGTCACAGAAAAGC
ATCTTACGGATGGCATGACAGTAAGAGAATTATGCAGTGCTGCCATAACCATGAGTGATAACACTGCGGC
CAACTTACTTCTGACAACGATCGGAGGACCGAAGGAGCTAACCGCTTTTTTGCACAACATGGGGGATCAT
GTAACTCGCCTTGATCGTTGGGAACCGGAGCTGAATGAAGCCATACCAAACGACGAGCGTGACACCACGA
TGCCTGTAGCAATGGCAACAACGTTGCGCAAACTATTAACTGGCGAACTACTTACTCTAGCTTCCCGGCA
ACAATTAATAGACTGGATGGAGGCGGATAAAGTTGCAGGACCACTTCTGCGCTCGGCCCTTCCGGCTGGC
TGGTTTATTGCTGATAAATCTGGAGCCGGTGAGCGTGGAAGCCGCGGTATCATTGCAGCACTGGGGCCAG
ATGGTAAGCCCTCCCGTATCGTAGTTATCTACACGACGGGGAGTCAGGCAACTATGGATGAACGAAATAG
ACAGATCGCTGAGATAGGTGCCTCACTGATTAAGCATTGGTAACTGTCAGACCAAGTTTACTCATATATA
CTTTAGATTGATTTAAAACTTCATTTTTAATTTAAAAGGATCTAGGTGAAGATCCTTTTTGATAATCTCA
TGACCAAAATCCCTTAACGTGAGTTTTCGTTCCACTGAGCGTCAGACCCCGTAGAAAAGATCAAAGGATC
TTCTTGAGATCCTTTTTTTCTGCGCGTAATCTGCTGCTTGCAAACAAAAAAACCACCGCTACCAGCGGTG
GTTTGTTTGCCGGATCAAGAGCTACCAACTCTTTTTCCGAAGGTAACTGGCTTCAGCAGAGCGCAGATAC
CAAATACTGTTCTTCTAGTGTAGCCGTAGTTAGGCCACCACTTCAAGAACTCTGTAGCACCGCCTACATA
CCTCGCTCTGCTAATCCTGTTACCAGTGGCTGCTGCCAGTGGCGATAAGTCGTGTCTTACCGGGTTGGAC
TCAAGACGATAGTTACCGGATAAGGCGCAGCGGTCGGGCTGAACGGGGGGTTCGTGCACACAGCCCAGCT
TGGAGCGAACGACCTACACCGAACTGAGATACCTACAGCGTGAGCTATGAGAAAGCGCCACGCTTCCCGA
AGGGAGAAAGGCGGACAGGTATCCGGTAAGCGGCAGGGTCGGAACAGGAGAGCGCACGAGGGAGCTTCCA
GGGGGAAACGCCTGGTATCTTTATAGTCCTGTCGGGTTTCGCCACCTCTGACTTGAGCGTCGATTTTTGT
GATGCTCGTCAGGGGGGCGGAGCCTATGGAAAAACGCCAGCAACGCGGCCTTTTTACGGTTCCTGGCCTT
TTGCTGGCCTTTTGCTCACATG
